>Addgene plasmid #197924 | NeonGreen | addgene full sequence | sequence record 390516 | Addgene NGS Result
GCCAGCAACGCGGCCTTTTTACGGTTCCTGGCCTTTTGCTGGCCTTTTGCTCACATGTTCTTTCCTGCGT
TATCCCCTGATTCTGTGGATAACCGTATTACCGCCATGCATTAGTTATTAATAGTAATCAATTACGGGGT
CATTAGTTCATAGCCCATATATGGAGTTCCGCGTTACATAACTTACGGTAAATGGCCCGCCTGGCTGACC
GCCCAACGACCCCCGCCCATTGACGTCAATAATGACGTATGTTCCCATAGTAACGCCAATAGGGACTTTC
CATTGACGTCAATGGGTGGAGTATTTACGGTAAACTGCCCACTTGGCAGTACATCAAGTGTATCATATGC
CAAGTACGCCCCCTATTGACGTCAATGACGGTAAATGGCCCGCCTGGCATTATGCCCAGTACATGACCTT
ATGGGACTTTCCTACTTGGCAGTACATCTACGTATTAGTCATCGCTATTACCATGGTGATGCGGTTTTGG
CAGTACATCAATGGGCGTGGATAGCGGTTTGACTCACGGGGATTTCCAAGTCTCCACCCCATTGACGTCA
ATGGGAGTTTGTTTTGGCACCAAAATCAACGGGACTTTCCAAAATGTCGTAACAACTCCGCCCCATTGAC
GCAAATGGGCGGTAGGCGTGTACGGTGGGAGGTCTATATAAGCAGAGCTGGTTTAGTGAACCGTCAGATC
CGCTAGCGCTACCGGTCGCCACCATGGTGAGCAAGGGCGAGGAGGATAACATGGCCTCTCTCCCAGCGAC
ACATGAGTTACACATCTTTGGCTCCATCAACGGTGTGGACTTTGACATGGTGGGTCAGGGCACCGGCAAT
CCAAATGATGGTTATGAGGAGTTAAACCTGAAGTCCACCAAGGGTGACCTCCAGTTCTCCCCCTGGATTC
TGGTCCCTCATATCGGGTATGGCTTCCATCAGTACCTGCCCTACCCTGACGGGATGTCGCCTTTCCAGGC
CGCCATGGTAGATGGCTCCGGATACCAAGTCCATCGCACAATGCAGTTTGAAGATGGTGCCTCCCTTACT
GTTAACTACCGCTACACCTACGAGGGAAGCCACATCAAAGGAGAGGCCCAGGTGAAGGGGACTGGTTTCC
CTGCTGACGGTCCTGTGATGACCAACTCGCTGACCGCTGCGGACTGGTGCAGGTCGAAGAAGACTTACCC
CAACGACAAAACCATCATCAGTACCTTTAAGTGGAGTTACACCACTGGAAATGGCAAGCGCTACCGGAGC
ACTGCGCGGACCACCTACACCTTTGCCAAGCCAATGGCGGCTAACTATCTGAAGAACCAGCCGATGTACG
TGTTCCGTAAGACGGAGCTCAAGCACTCCAAGACCGAGCTCAACTTCAAGGAGTGGCAAAAGGCCTTTAC
CGATGTGATGGGCATGGACGAGCTGTACAAGTCCGGACTCAGATCTCGAGCTCAAGCTTCGAATTCTGCA
GTCGACGGTACCGCGGGCCCGGGATCCACCGGATCTAGATAACTGATCATAATCAGCCATACCACATTTG
TAGAGGTTTTACTTGCTTTAAAAAACCTCCCACACCTCCCCCTGAACCTGAAACATAAAATGAATGCAAT
TGTTGTTGTTAACTTGTTTATTGCAGCTTATAATGGTTACAAATAAAGCAATAGCATCACAAATTTCACA
AATAAAGCATTTTTTTCACTGCATTCTAGTTGTGGTTTGTCCAAACTCATCAATGTATCTTAACGCGTAA
ATTGTAAGCGTTAATATTTTGTTAAAATTCGCGTTAAATTTTTGTTAAATCAGCTCATTTTTTAACCAAT
AGGCCGAAATCGGCAAAATCCCTTATAAATCAAAAGAATAGACCGAGATAGGGT
[37 nt withheld, positions 1875-1911]
AAAGAACGTGGACTCCAACGTCAAAGG
[49 nt withheld, positions 1939-1987]
T
[91 nt withheld, positions 1989-2079]
G
[124 nt withheld, positions 2081-2204]
CAGGTGGCACTTTTCGGGGAAATGTGCGCGGAACCCCTATTTGTTTATTTTTCTAAATACATTCAAATAT
GTATCCGCTCATGAGACAATAACCCTGATAAATGCTTCAATAATATTGAAAAAGGAAGAGTCCTGAGGCG
GAAAGAACCAGCTGTGGAATGTGTGTCAGTTAGGGTGTGGAAAGTCCCCAGGCTCCCCAGCAGGCAGAAG
TATGCAAAGCATGCATCTCAATTAGTCAGCAACCAGGTGTGGAAAGTCCCCAGGCTCCCCAGCAGGCAGA
AGTATGCAAAGCATGCATCTCAATTAGTCAGCAACCATAGTCCCGCCCCTAACTCCGCCCATCCCGCCCC
TAACTCCGCCCAGTTCCGCCCATTCTCCGCCCCATGGCTGACTAATTTTTTTTATTTATGCAGAGGCCGA
GGCCGCCTCGGCCTCTGAGCTATTCCAGAAGTAGTGAGGAGGCTTTTTTGGAGGCCTAGGCTTTTGCAAA
GATCGATCAAGAGACAGGATGAGGATCGTTTCGCATGATTGAACAAGATGGATTGCACGCAGGTTCTCCG
GCCGCTTGGGTGGAGAGGCTATTCGGCTATGACTGGGCACAACAGACAATCGGCTGCTCTGATGCCGCCG
TGTTCCGGCTGTCAGCGCAGGGGCGCCCGGTTCTTTTTGTCAAGACCGACCTGTCCGGTGCCCTGAATGA
ACTGCAAGACGAGGCAGCGCGGCTATCGTGGCTGGCCACGACGGGCGTTCCTTGCGCAGCTGTGCTCGAC
GTTGTCACTGAAGCGGGAAGGGACTGGCTGCTATTGGGCGAAGTGCCGGGGCAGGATCTCCTGTCATCTC
ACCTTGCTCCTGCCGAGAAAGTATCCATCATGGCTGATGCAATGCGGCGGCTGCATACGCTTGATCCGGC
TACCTGCCCATTCGACCACCAAGCGAAACATCGCATCGAGCGAGCACGTACTCGGATGGAAGCCGGTCTT
GTCGATCAGGATGATCTGGACGAAGAGCATCAGGGGCTCGCGCCAGCCGAACTGTTCGCCAGGCTCAAGG
CGAGCATGCCCGACGGCGAGGATCTCGTCGTGACCCATGGCGATGCCTGCTTGCCGAATATCATGGTGGA
AAATGGCCGCTTTTCTGGATTCATCGACTGTGGCCGGCTGGGTGTGGCGGACCGCTATCAGGACATAGCG
TTGGCTACCCGTGATATTGCTGAAGAGCTTGGCGGCGAATGGGCTGACCGCTTCCTCGTGCTTTACGGTA
TCGCCGCTCCCGATTCGCAGCGCATCGCCTTCTATCGCCTTCTTGACGAGTTCTTCTGAGCGGGACTCTG
GGGTTCGAAATGACCGACCAAGCGACGCCCAACCTGCCATCACGAGATTTCGATTCCACCGCCGCCTTCT
ATGAAAGGTTGGGCTTCGGAATCGTTTTCCGGGACGCCGGCTGGATGATCCTCCAGCGCGGGGATCTCAT
GCTGGAGTTCTTCGCCCACCCTAGGGGGAGGCTAACTGAAACACGGAAGGAGACAATACCGGAAGGAACC
CGCGCTATGACGGCAATAAAAAGACAGAATAAAACGCACGGTGTTGGGTCGTTTGTTCATAAACGCGGGG
TTCGGTCCCAGGGCTGGCACTCTGTCGATACCCCACCGAGACCCCATTGGGGCCAATACGCCCGCGTTTC
TTCCTTTTCCCCACCCCACCCCCCAAGTTCGGGTGAAGGCCCAGGGCTCGCAGCCAACGTCGGGGCGGCA
GGCCCTGCCATAGCCTCAGGTTACTCATATATACTTTAGATTGATTTAAAACTTCATTTTTAATTTAAAA
GGATCTAGGTGAAGATCCTTTTTGATAATCTCATGACCAAAATCCCTTAACGTGAGTTTTCGTTCCACTG
AGCGTCAGACCCCGTAGAAAAGATCAAAGGATCTTCTTGAGATCCTTTTTTTCTGCGCGTAATCTGCTGC
TTGCAAACAAAAAAACCACCGCTACCAGCGGTGGTTTGTTTGCCGGATCAAGAGCTACCAACTCTTTTTC
CGAAGGTAACTGGCTTCAGCAGAGCGCAGATACCAAATACTGTTCTTCTAGTGTAGCCGTAGTTAGGCCA
CCACTTCAAGAACTCTGTAGCACCGCCTACATACCTCGCTCTGCTAATCCTGTTACCAGTGGCTGCTGCC
AGTGGCGATAAGTCGTGTCTTACCGGGTTGGACTCAAGACGATAGTTACCGGATAAGGCGCAGCGGTCGG
GCTGAACGGGGGGTTCGTGCACACAGCCCAGCTTGGAGCGAACGACCTACACCGAACTGAGATACCTACA
GCGTGAGCTATGAGAAAGCGCCACGCTTCCCGAAGGGAGAAAGGCGGACAGGTATCCGGTAAGCGGCAGG
GTCGGAACAGGAGAGCGCACGAGGGAGCTTCCAGGGGGAAACGCCTGGTATCTTTATAGTCCTGTCGGGT
TTCGCCACCTCTGACTTGAGCGTCGATTTTTGTGATGCTCGTCAGGGGGGCGGAGCCTATGGAAAAAC
Features (pLannotate 1.2.2; 15 found; start..end, strand, type, name):
     45..104     +  rep_origin     RSF ori (fragment): Plasmids containing the RSF 1030 origin of replication can be propagated in E. coli cells that contain additional plasmids with compatible origins.
    172..475     +  enhancer       CMV enhancer: human cytomegalovirus immediate early enhancer
    476..679     +  promoter       CMV promoter: human cytomegalovirus (CMV) immediate early promoter
    724..1431    +  CDS            mNeonGreen: mNeonGreen is a basic (constitutively fluorescent) green/yellow fluorescent protein published in 2013, derived from Branchiostoma lanceolatum. It is reported to be a very rapidly-maturing monomer with moderate acid sensitivity.
   1432..1497    +  misc_feature   MCS: multiple cloning site
   1514..1598    +  CDS            large T antigen (fragment): large T antigen from SV40 (simian virus 40)
   1621..1742    +  polyA_signal   SV40 poly(A) signal: SV40 polyadenylation signal
   1776..2204    -  rep_origin     f1 ori (sequence partly withheld): f1 bacteriophage origin of replication; arrow indicates direction of (+) strand synthesis
   2231..2335    +  promoter       AmpR promoter: bla
   2337..2694    +  promoter       SV40 promoter: SV40 enhancer and early promoter
   2729..3523    +  CDS            NeoR/KanR: aminoglycoside phosphotransferase from Tn5; aph(3')-II (or nptII); confers resistance to neomycin, kanamycin, and G418 (Geneticin®)
   3544..3696    +  CDS            ble (fragment): BLE_KLEPN - Experimental evidence at protein level: Swiss-Prot protein existence level 1. Binding protein with a strong affinity to the bleomycin family of antibiotics. Binds to CL990; an antimitotic-antibiotic compound. From Klebsiella pneumoniae.
   3755..3802    +  polyA_signal   HSV TK poly(A) signal: herpes simplex virus thymidine kinase polyadenylation signal (Cole and Stacy, 1985)
   3893..3909    -  polyA_signal   bGH poly(A) signal (fragment): bovine growth hormone polyadenylation signal
   4131..4719    +  rep_origin     ori: high-copy-number ColE1/pMB1/pBR322/pUC origin of replication
