[The description below was written by a language model from this plasmid's Addgene catalogue record and pLannotate feature annotations shown in this document.]
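Description:
NeonGreen is a mammalian expression plasmid of about 4.7 kb built on the mEGFP-C1 backbone, in which the fluorescent protein reading frame is mNeonGreen, a bright, rapidly maturing monomeric green/yellow protein derived from the lancelet Branchiostoma lanceolatum. The coding sequence sits directly downstream of the human cytomegalovirus immediate early enhancer and promoter, giving strong constitutive expression in transfected mammalian cells, and is followed by a multiple cloning site and the SV40 polyadenylation signal. This C1-type layout, with the cloning site after the fluorescent protein, would allow a partner to be fused to the C-terminus of mNeonGreen, but here the record lists no additional insert and no mutations, so the plasmid expresses the fluorescent protein alone.

The plasmid is propagated in E. coli at high copy from a ColE1/pUC-type origin and also carries an f1 phage origin. Selection relies on a single Tn5 aminoglycoside phosphotransferase gene (NeoR/KanR) placed behind tandem bacterial (bla) and SV40 early promoters and terminated by the HSV TK polyadenylation signal, so that it confers kanamycin resistance in bacteria and G418 resistance in mammalian cells. Short annotated fragments (RSF ori, SV40 large T antigen, ble, bGH poly(A)) are probably partial sequence matches in the backbone rather than functional elements.

The stated purpose is a monomer expression vector, and the associated work benchmarks green fluorescent proteins for quantifying protein oligomerization in living cells. In that context, the construct probably serves as the monomeric brightness reference against which oligomeric constructs are compared. The cloning sites used to introduce the insert are not recorded.
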