Addgene plasmid #197924: NeonGreen
Purpose: Monomer expression vector
Depositing lab: Salvatore Chiantia. Publication: Benchmarking of novel green fluorescent proteins for the quantification of protein oligomerization in living cells. Petrich A, Aji AK, Dunsing V, Chiantia S. PLoS One. 2023 Aug 3;18(8):e0285486. doi: 10.1371/journal.pone.0285486. eCollection 2023. PubMed 37535571.
Backbone
  Vector backbone: mEGFP-C1
  Vector type: Mammalian Expression
Growth in bacteria
  Bacterial resistance: Kanamycin, 50 μg/mL
  Growth temperature: 37°C
  Growth strain: DH5alpha
  Copy number: High Copy
Gene/Insert
  Gene/Insert name: NeonGreen
  Species: Other
  Mutation: none
  Cloning method: Restriction Enzyme; 5′ cloning site Unknown (unknown if destroyed)
Terms and licenses: Academic/Nonprofit Terms; Industry Terms: Not Available to Industry
How to cite: NeonGreen was a gift from Salvatore Chiantia (Addgene plasmid # 197924 ; http://n2t.net/addgene:197924 ; RRID:Addgene_197924)
